>Addgene plasmid #141551 | TFORF0199 | depositor full sequence | sequence record 276789 | Full Sequence
TTAATGTAGTCTTATGCAATACTCTTGTAGTCTTGCAACATGGTAACGATGAGTTAGCAACATGCCTTAC
AAGGAGAGAAAAAGCACCGTGCATGCCGATTGGTGGAAGTAAGGTGGTACGATCGTGCCTTATTAGGAAG
GCAACAGACGGGTCTGACATGGATTGGACGAACCACTGAATTGCCGCATTGCAGAGATATTGTATTTAAG
TGCCTAGCTCGATACATAAACGGGTCTCTCTGGTTAGACCAGATCTGAGCCTGGGAGCTCTCTGGCTAAC
TAGGGAACCCACTGCTTAAGCCTCAATAAAGCTTGCCTTGAGTGCTTCAAGTAGTGTGTGCCCGTCTGTT
GTGTGACTCTGGTAACTAGAGATCCCTCAGACCCTTTTAGTCAGTGTGGAAAATCTCTAGCAGTGGCGCC
CGAACAGGGACTTGAAAGCGAAAGGGAAACCAGAGGAGCTCTCTCGACGCAGGACTCGGCTTGCTGAAGC
GCGCACGGCAAGAGGCGAGGGGCGGCGACTGGTGAGTACGCCAAAAATTTTGACTAGCGGAGGCTAGAAG
GAGAGAGATGGGTGCGAGAGCGTCAGTATTAAGCGGGGGAGAATTAGATCGCGATGGGAAAAAATTCGGT
TAAGGCCAGGGGGAAAGAAAAAATATAAATTAAAACATATAGTATGGGCAAGCAGGGAGCTAGAACGATT
CGCAGTTAATCCTGGCCTGTTAGAAACATCAGAAGGCTGTAGACAAATACTGGGACAGCTACAACCATCC
CTTCAGACAGGATCAGAAGAACTTAGATCATTATATAATACAGTAGCAACCCTCTATTGTGTGCATCAAA
GGATAGAGATAAAAGACACCAAGGAAGCTTTAGACAAGATAGAGGAAGAGCAAAACAAAAGTAAGACCAC
CGCACAGCAAGCGGCCGCTGATCTTCAGACCTGGAGGAGGAGATATGAGGGACAATTGGAGAAGTGAATT
ATATAAATATAAAGTAGTAAAAATTGAACCATTAGGAGTAGCACCCACCAAGGCAAAGAGAAGAGTGGTG
CAGAGAGAAAAAAGAGCAGTGGGAATAGGAGCTTTGTTCCTTGGGTTCTTGGGAGCAGCAGGAAGCACTA
TGGGCGCAGCGTCAATGACGCTGACGGTACAGGCCAGACAATTATTGTCTGGTATAGTGCAGCAGCAGAA
CAATTTGCTGAGGGCTATTGAGGCGCAACAGCATCTGTTGCAACTCACAGTCTGGGGCATCAAGCAGCTC
CAGGCAAGAATCCTGGCTGTGGAAAGATACCTAAAGGATCAACAGCTCCTGGGGATTTGGGGTTGCTCTG
GAAAACTCATTTGCACCACTGCTGTGCCTTGGAATGCTAGTTGGAGTAATAAATCTCTGGAACAGATTTG
GAATCACACGACCTGGATGGAGTGGGACAGAGAAATTAACAATTACACAAGCTTAATACACTCCTTAATT
GAAGAATCGCAAAACCAGCAAGAAAAGAATGAACAAGAATTATTGGAATTAGATAAATGGGCAAGTTTGT
GGAATTGGTTTAACATAACAAATTGGCTGTGGTATATAAAATTATTCATAATGATAGTAGGAGGCTTGGT
AGGTTTAAGAATAGTTTTTGCTGTACTTTCTATAGTGAATAGAGTTAGGCAGGGATATTCACCATTATCG
TTTCAGACCCACCTCCCAACCCCGAGGGGACCCATGCATTGCATCTCAATTAGTCAGCAACCAGGTGTGG
AAAGTCCCCAGGCTCCCCAGCAGGCAGAAGTATGCAAAGCATGCGTCTCAATTAGTCAGCAACCATAGTC
CCGCCCCTAACTCCGCCCATCCCGCCCCTAACTCCGCCCAGTTCCGCCCATTCTCCGCCCCATGGCTGAC
TAATTTTTTTTATTTATGCAGAGGCCGAGGCCGCCTCGGCCTCTGAGCTATTCCAGAAGTAGTGAGGAGG
CTTTTTTGGAGGCCTAGGCTTTTGCAAAAAGCTTTCTAGAGGTACCACCGGAGCTTACCATGACCGAGTA
CAAGCCCACGGTGCGCCTCGCCACCCGCGACGACGTCCCCAGGGCCGTACGCACCCTCGCCGCCGCGTTC
GCCGACTACCCCGCCACGCGCCACACCGTCGATCCGGACCGCCACATCGAGCGGGTCACCGAGCTGCAAG
AACTCTTCCTCACGCGCGTCGGGCTCGACATCGGCAAGGTGTGGGTCGCGGACGACGGCGCCGCCGTGGC
GGTCTGGACCACGCCGGAGAGCGTCGAAGCGGGGGCGGTGTTCGCCGAGATCGGCCCGCGCATGGCCGAG
TTGAGCGGTTCCCGGCTGGCCGCGCAGCAACAGATGGAAGGCCTCCTGGCGCCGCACCGGCCCAAGGAGC
CCGCGTGGTTCCTGGCCACCGTCGGCGTCTCGCCCGACCACCAGGGCAAGGGTCTGGGCAGCGCCGTCGT
GCTCCCCGGAGTGGAGGCGGCCGAGCGCGCCGGGGTGCCCGCCTTCCTGGAGACCTCCGCGCCCCGCAAC
CTCCCCTTCTACGAGCGGCTCGGCTTCACCGTCACCGCCGACGTCGAGGTGCCCGAAGGACCGCGCACCT
GGTGCATGACCCGCAAGCCCGGTGCCAGTTAACGAATTCTAGATCTTGAGACAAATGGCAGTATTCATCC
ACAATTTTAAAAGAAAAGGGGGGATTGGGGGGTACAGTGCAGGGGAAAGAATAGTAGACATAATAGCAAC
AGACATACAAACTAAAGAATTACAAAAACAAATTACAAAAATTCAAAATTTTCGGGTTTATTACAGGGAC
AGCAGAGATCCACTTTGGCGCCGGCTCGAGGCCTGCAGGTGCAAAGATGGATAAAGTTTTAAACAGAGAG
GAATCTTTGCAGCTAATGGACCTTCTAGGTCTTGAAAGGAGTGGGAATTGGCTCCGGTGCCCGTCAGTGG
GCAGAGCGCACATCGCCCACAGTCCCCGAGAAGTTGGGGGGAGGGGTCGGCAATTGAACCGGTGCCTAGA
GAAGGTGGCGCGGGGTAAACTGGGAAAGTGATGTCGTGTACTGGCTCCGCCTTTTTCCCGAGGGTGGGGG
AGAACCGTATATAAGTGCAGTAGTCGCCGTGAACGTTCTTTTTCGCAACGGGTTTGCCGCCAGAACACAG
GTAAGTGCCGTGTGTGGTTCCCGCGGGCCTGGCCTCTTTACGGGTTATGGCCCTTGCGTGCCTTGAATTA
CTTCCACCTGGCTGCAGTACGTGATTCTTGATCCCGAGCTTCGGGTTGGAAGTGGGTGGGAGAGTTCGAG
GCCTTGCGCTTAAGGAGCCCCTTCGCCTCGTGCTTGAGTTGAGGCCTGGCCTGGGCGCTGGGGCCGCCGC
GTGCGAATCTGGTGGCACCTTCGCGCCTGTCTCGCTGCTTTCGATAAGTCTCTAGCCATTTAAAATTTTT
GATGACCTGCTGCGACGCTTTTTTTCTGGCAAGATAGTCTTGTAAATGCGGGCCAAGATCTGCACACTGG
TATTTCGGTTTTTGGGGCCGCGGGCGGCGACGGGGCCCGTGCGTCCCAGCGCACATGTTCGGCGAGGCGG
GGCCTGCGAGCGCGGCCACCGAGAATCGGACGGGGGTAGTCTCAAGCTGGCCGGCCTGCTCTGGTGCCTG
GCCTCGCGCCGCCGTGTATCGCCCCGCCCTGGGCGGCAAGGCTGGCCCGGTCGGCACCAGTTGCGTGAGC
GGAAAGATGGCCGCTTCCCGGCCCTGCTGCAGGGAGCTCAAAATGGAGGACGCGGCGCTCGGGAGAGCGG
GCGGGTGAGTCACCCACACAAAGGAAAAGGGCCTTTCCGTCCTCAGCCGTCGCTTCATGTGACTCCACGG
AGTACCGGGCGCCGTCCAGGCACCTCGATTAGTTCTCGAGCTTTTGGAGTACGTCGTCTTTAGGTTGGGG
GGAGGGGTTTTATGCGATGGAGTTTCCCCACACTGAGTGGGTGGAGACTGAAGTTAGGCCAGCTTGGCAC
TTGATGTAATTCTCCTTGGAATTTGCCCTTTTTGAGTTTGGATCTTGGTTCATTCTCAAGCCTCAGACAG
TGGTTCAAAGTTTTTTTCTTCCATTTCAGGTGTCGTGAGGCTAGCACCGCCACCATGCAGAATTCCGAGG
GTGGAGCGGATTCGCCAGCGTCCGTGGCTCTGCGTCCCTCGGCGGCAGCCCCGCCTGTGCCAGCCTCCCC
GCAGAGGGTGTTGGTCCAGGCAGCCAGCTCCAATCCCAAAGGGGCCCAGATGCAGCCGATCTCCCTCCCC
AGAGTTCAGCAGGTACCCCAGCAGGTGCAGCCGGTGCAGCACGTGTATCCTGCCCAGGTGCAGTACGTGG
AAGGGGGAGACGCCGTCTACACCAATGGAGCCATACGAACAGCCTACACCTACAACCCCGAGCCTCAGAT
GTACGCCCCCAGCAGCACGGCTTCTTACTTCGAGGCCCCAGGCGGTGCCCAGGTGACCGTGGCAGCCTCG
TCCCCGCCAGCGGTCCCCTCCCACAGCATGGTGGGCATCACCATGGATGTCGGGGGGAGCCCCATCGTCT
CCAGCGCGGGAGCCTATCTCATCCACGGGGGGATGGACAGCACCAGACACTCCCTGGCCCACACCTCCCG
CTCATCGCCCGCCACGCTTGAAATGGCGATTGAAAACCTCCAAAAAAGCGAAGGAATCACATCACACAAA
AGCGGTTTACTCAACAGCCATCTCCAGTGGCTGTTGGATAATTATGAAACAGCGGAAGGTGTGAGTCTCC
CCAGAAGTTCTCTTTACAACCACTACCTTCGGCACTGCCAGGAGCACAAGCTAGACCCAGTGAACGCCGC
CTCCTTCGGGAAACTGATCCGTTCTGTGTTTATGGGGCTGAGAACGCGGCGGCTGGGCACCAGGGGCAAC
TCGAAGTACCATTACTATGGGATTCGTCTGAAGCCGGACTCACCACTGAACCGGCTGCAGGAGGACACGC
AGTACATGGCCATGCGGCAGCAGCCCATGCACCAGAAGCCCAGGTACCGGCCAGCCCAGAAGACGGACAG
CCTCGGGGACAGCGGCTCCCACAGCGGCCTGCACAGCACTCCGGAACAGACCATGGCCGTGCAGAGCCAG
CACCACCAGCAGTACATAGATGTCTCCCACGTCTTCCCCGAGTTCCCAGCGCCCGACCTGGGCAGCTTCC
TGCTGCAGGACGGCGTCACACTGCACGACGTCAAGGCCCTGCAGCTGGTGTACAGACGGCACTGCGAGGC
AACTGTAGATGTGGTGATGAACCTCCAGTTCCACTACATCGAGAAGCTGTGGCTCTCCTTCTGGAACTCT
AAGGCCTCCTCCAGCGACGGCCCCACCTCTCTTCCTGCCAGTGACGAAGACCCCGAGGGCGCCGTCCTGC
CCAAGGACAAGCTTATCTCCCTGTGTCAGTGCGACCCCATCCTCAGGTGGATGAGGAGCTGCGACCACAT
CCTCTACCAGGCGCTGGTGGAGATTCTCATCCCCGACGTGCTGAGGCCGGTCCCCAGTACCTTGACACAG
GCCATCCGTAACTTTGCCAAGAGCTTGGAAGGCTGGTTGACAAATGCCATGAGTGACTTCCCACAACAGG
TCATCCAGACCAAGGTGGGCGTCGTCAGTGCCTTCGCCCAGACGCTGCGGCGCTACACGTCCCTCAACCA
CCTGGCGCAGGCGGCCCGGGCGGTGCTGCAGAACACGTCCCAGATCAACCAGATGCTCAGCGACCTCAAC
CGCGTGGACTTTGCCAACGTGCAGGAGCAGGCCTCGTGGGTGTGCCAGTGCGAGGAGAGTGTGGTGCAGC
GGCTGGAGCAGGATTTCAAGCTGACCCTGCAGCAGCAGAGCTCCCTGGACCAGTGGGCCAGCTGGCTGGA
CAGTGTGGTCACCCAGGTCCTGAAGCAGCATGCCGGCAGCCCCAGCTTCCCCAAGGCCGCCCGGCAGTTC
TTGCTGAAATGGTCCTTTTACAGCTCCATGGTGATCCGGGACCTGACCCTGCGCAGCGCTGCCAGCTTCG
GCTCCTTCCACCTCATCCGCCTGCTCTACGACGAGTACATGTTCTACCTGGTGGAGCACCGCGTCGCGGA
GGCCACCGGAGAGACGCCGATCGCTGTGATGGGAGAGTTCAACGATCTCGCCTCTCTGTCGCTGACGCTG
CTCGACAAAGATGACATGGGCGATGAGCAGCGTGGCAGCGAGGCGGGCCCAGACGCCCGCAGCCTGGGTG
AGCCCCTGGTAAAGCGGGAGCGCAGTGACCCCAACCACTCCCTGCAGGGCATCTAGTAATGAACTAGTCC
GTAACTTGAAAGTATTTCGATTTCTTGGCTTTATATATCTTGTGGAAAGGACGATGTCAGCAATCACAGC
AGGCCATGACGCGTTAAGTCGACAATCAACCTCTGGATTACAAAATTTGTGAAAGATTGACTGGTATTCT
TAACTATGTTGCTCCTTTTACGCTATGTGGATACGCTGCTTTAATGCCTTTGTATCATGCTATTGCTTCC
CGTATGGCTTTCATTTTCTCCTCCTTGTATAAATCCTGGTTGCTGTCTCTTTATGAGGAGTTGTGGCCCG
TTGTCAGGCAACGTGGCGTGGTGTGCACTGTGTTTGCTGACGCAACCCCCACTGGTTGGGGCATTGCCAC
CACCTGTCAGCTCCTTTCCGGGACTTTCGCTTTCCCCCTCCCTATTGCCACGGCGGAACTCATCGCCGCC
TGCCTTGCCCGCTGCTGGACAGGGGCTCGGCTGTTGGGCACTGACAATTCCGTGGTGTTGTCGGGGAAAT
CATCGTCCTTTCCTTGGCTGCTCGCCTGTGTTGCCACCTGGATTCTGCGCGGGACGTCCTTCTGCTACGT
CCCTTCGGCCCTCAATCCAGCGGACCTTCCTTCCCGCGGCCTGCTGCCGGCTCTGCGGCCTCTTCCGCGT
CTTCGCCTTCGCCCTCAGACGAGTCGGATCTCCCTTTGGGCCGCCTCCCCGCGTCGACTTTAAGACCAAT
GACTTACAAGGCAGCTGTAGATCTTAGCCACTTTTTAAAAGAAAAGGGGGGACTGGAAGGGCTAATTCAC
TCCCAACGAAGACAAGATCTGCTTTTTGCTTGTACTGGGTCTCTCTGGTTAGACCAGATCTGAGCCTGGG
AGCTCTCTGGCTAACTAGGGAACCCACTGCTTAAGCCTCAATAAAGCTTGCCTTGAGTGCTTCAAGTAGT
GTGTGCCCGTCTGTTGTGTGACTCTGGTAACTAGAGATCCCTCAGACCCTTTTAGTCAGTGTGGAAAATC
TCTAGCAGTACGTATAGTAGTTCATGTCATCTTATTATTCAGTATTTATAACTTGCAAAGAAATGAATAT
CAGAGAGTGAGAGGAACTTGTTTATTGCAGCTTATAATGGTTACAAATAAAGCAATAGCATCACAAATTT
CACAAATAAAGCATTTTTTTCACTGCATTCTAGTTGTGGTTTGTCCAAACTCATCAATGTATCTTATCAT
GTCTGGCTCTAGCTATCCCGCCCCTAACTCCGCCCATCCCGCCCCTAACTCCGCCCAGTTCCGCCCATTC
TCCGCCCCATGGCTGACTAATTTTTTTTATTTATGCAGAGGCCGAGGCCGCCTCGGCCTCTGAGCTATTC
CAGAAGTAGTGAGGAGGCTTTTTTGGAGGCCTAGGGACGTACCCAATTCGCCCTATAGTGAGTCGTATTA
CGCGCGCTCACTGGCCGTCGTTTTACAACGTCGTGACTGGGAAAACCCTGGCGTTACCCAACTTAATCGC
CTTGCAGCACATCCCCCTTTCGCCAGCTGGCGTAATAGCGAAGAGGCCCGCACCGATCGCCCTTCCCAAC
AGTTGCGCAGCCTGAATGGCGAATGGG
[124 nt withheld, positions 7868-7991]
C
[91 nt withheld, positions 7993-8083]
A
[49 nt withheld, positions 8085-8133]
CCTTTGACGTTGGAGTCCACGTTCTTT
[37 nt withheld, positions 8161-8197]
ACCCTATCTCGGTCTATTCTTTTGATTTATAAGGGATTTTGCCGATTTCGGCCTATTGGTTAAAAAATGA
GCTGATTTAACAAAAATTTAACGCGAATTTTAACAAAATATTAACGCTTACAATTTAGGTGGCACTTTTC
GGGGAAATGTGCGCGGAACCCCTATTTGTTTATTTTTCTAAATACATTCAAATATGTATCCGCTCATGAG
ACAATAACCCTGATAAATGCTTCAATAATATTGAAAAAGGAAGAGTATGAGTATTCAACATTTCCGTGTC
GCCCTTATTCCCTTTTTTGCGGCATTTTGCCTTCCTGTTTTTGCTCACCCAGAAACGCTGGTGAAAGTAA
AAGATGCTGAAGATCAGTTGGGTGCACGAGTGGGTTACATCGAACTGGATCTCAACAGCGGTAAGATCCT
TGAGAGTTTTCGCCCCGAAGAACGTTTTCCAATGATGAGCACTTTTAAAGTTCTGCTATGTGGCGCGGTA
TTATCCCGTATTGACGCCGGGCAAGAGCAACTCGGTCGCCGCATACACTATTCTCAGAATGACTTGGTTG
AGTACTCACCAGTCACAGAAAAGCATCTTACGGATGGCATGACAGTAAGAGAATTATGCAGTGCTGCCAT
AACCATGAGTGATAACACTGCGGCCAACTTACTTCTGACAACGATCGGAGGACCGAAGGAGCTAACCGCT
TTTTTGCACAACATGGGGGATCATGTAACTCGCCTTGATCGTTGGGAACCGGAGCTGAATGAAGCCATAC
CAAACGACGAGCGTGACACCACGATGCCTGTAGCAATGGCAACAACGTTGCGCAAACTATTAACTGGCGA
ACTACTTACTCTAGCTTCCCGGCAACAATTAATAGACTGGATGGAGGCGGATAAAGTTGCAGGACCACTT
CTGCGCTCGGCCCTTCCGGCTGGCTGGTTTATTGCTGATAAATCTGGAGCCGGTGAGCGTGGGTCTCGCG
GTATCATTGCAGCACTGGGGCCAGATGGTAAGCCCTCCCGTATCGTAGTTATCTACACGACGGGGAGTCA
GGCAACTATGGATGAACGAAATAGACAGATCGCTGAGATAGGTGCCTCACTGATTAAGCATTGGTAACTG
TCAGACCAAGTTTACTCATATATACTTTAGATTGATTTAAAACTTCATTTTTAATTTAAAAGGATCTAGG
TGAAGATCCTTTTTGATAATCTCATGACCAAAATCCCTTAACGTGAGTTTTCGTTCCACTGAGCGTCAGA
CCCCGTAGAAAAGATCAAAGGATCTTCTTGAGATCCTTTTTTTCTGCGCGTAATCTGCTGCTTGCAAACA
AAAAAACCACCGCTACCAGCGGTGGTTTGTTTGCCGGATCAAGAGCTACCAACTCTTTTTCCGAAGGTAA
CTGGCTTCAGCAGAGCGCAGATACCAAATACTGTTCTTCTAGTGTAGCCGTAGTTAGGCCACCACTTCAA
GAACTCTGTAGCACCGCCTACATACCTCGCTCTGCTAATCCTGTTACCAGTGGCTGCTGCCAGTGGCGAT
AAGTCGTGTCTTACCGGGTTGGACTCAAGACGATAGTTACCGGATAAGGCGCAGCGGTCGGGCTGAACGG
GGGGTTCGTGCACACAGCCCAGCTTGGAGCGAACGACCTACACCGAACTGAGATACCTACAGCGTGAGCT
ATGAGAAAGCGCCACGCTTCCCGAAGGGAGAAAGGCGGACAGGTATCCGGTAAGCGGCAGGGTCGGAACA
GGAGAGCGCACGAGGGAGCTTCCAGGGGGAAACGCCTGGTATCTTTATAGTCCTGTCGGGTTTCGCCACC
TCTGACTTGAGCGTCGATTTTTGTGATGCTCGTCAGGGGGGCGGAGCCTATGGAAAAACGCCAGCAACGC
GGCCTTTTTACGGTTCCTGGCCTTTTGCTGGCCTTTTGCTCACATGTTCTTTCCTGCGTTATCCCCTGAT
TCTGTGGATAACCGTATTACCGCCTTTGAGTGAGCTGATACCGCTCGCCGCAGCCGAACGACCGAGCGCA
GCGAGTCAGTGAGCGAGGAAGCGGAAGAGCGCCCAATACGCAAACCGCCTCTCCCCGCGCGTTGGCCGAT
TCATTAATGCAGCTGGCACGACAGGTTTCCCGACTGGAAAGCGGGCAGTGAGCGCAACGCAATTAATGTG
AGTTAGCTCACTCATTAGGCACCCCAGGCTTTACACTTTATGCTTCCGGCTCGTATGTTGTGTGGAATTG
TGAGCGGATAACAATTTCACACAGGAAACAGCTATGACCATGATTACGCCAAGCGCGCAATTAACCCTCA
CTAAAGGGAACAAAAGCTGGAGCTGCAAGC
Features (pLannotate 1.2.2; 31 found; start..end, strand, type, name):
      5..231     +  promoter       RSV promoter: Rous sarcoma virus enhancer/promoter
    232..412     +  LTR            5' LTR (truncated): truncated 5' long terminal repeat (LTR) from HIV-1
    459..584     +  misc_feature   HIV-1 Ψ: packaging signal of human immunodeficiency virus type 1
    568..931     +  CDS            HIV-1 gag (fragment): gag protein from human immunodeficiency virus 1; gag
   1077..1310    +  misc_feature   RRE: The Rev response element (RRE) of HIV-1 allows for Rev-dependent mRNA export from the nucleus to the cytoplasm.
   1687..1713    +  CDS            Rev (fragment): human immunodeficiency virus 1 (HIV-1) Rev protein; rev; enhances nuclear export of unspliced and incompletely spliced viral mRNAs
   1720..1743    +  promoter       SV40 promoter (fragment): SV40 early promoter
   1744..1815    +  promoter       SV40 promoter (fragment): SV40 enhancer and early promoter
   1839..1974    +  rep_origin     SV40 ori: SV40 origin of replication
   2020..2616    +  CDS            PuroR (fragment): puromycin N-acetyltransferase; pac from Streptomyces; confers resistance to puromycin
   2665..2782    +  misc_feature   cPPT/CTS: central polypurine tract and central termination sequence of HIV-1
   2847..2913    +  CDS            small t antigen (fragment): SV40 (simian virus 40) small t antigen
   2920..4098    +  promoter       EF-1α promoter: strong constitutive promoter for human elongation factor EF-1α
   4115..6283    +  CDS            RFX2: RFX2_HUMAN - Experimental evidence at protein level: Swiss-Prot protein existence level 1. Transcription factor that acts as a key regulator of spermatogenesis. Acts by regulating expression of genes required for the haploid phase during spermiogenesis, such as genes required for cilium assembly and function (By similarity). Recognizes and binds the X-box, a regulatory motif with DNA sequence 5'-GTNRCC(0-3N)RGYAAC-3' present on promoters (PubMed:10330134). Probably activates transcription of the testis-specific histone gene H1-6 (By similarity). From Homo sapiens (Human).
   6299..6352    +  promoter       U6 promoter (fragment): RNA polymerase III promoter for human U6 snRNA
   6394..6982    +  misc_feature   WPRE: woodchuck hepatitis virus posttranscriptional regulatory element
   7033..7052    +  misc_feature   cPPT/CTS (fragment): central polypurine tract and central termination sequence of HIV-1
   7054..7287    +  LTR            3' LTR (ΔU3): self-inactivating 3' long terminal repeat (LTR) from HIV-1
   7365..7486    +  polyA_signal   SV40 poly(A) signal: SV40 polyadenylation signal
   7526..7661    +  rep_origin     SV40 ori: SV40 origin of replication
   7682..7700    -  promoter       T7 promoter: promoter for bacteriophage T7 RNA polymerase
   7708..7863    +  CDS            lacZα (fragment): LacZα fragment of β-galactosidase; lacZ fragment
   7868..8296    +  rep_origin     f1 ori (sequence partly withheld): f1 bacteriophage origin of replication; arrow indicates direction of (+) strand synthesis
   8349..8453    +  promoter       AmpR promoter: bla
   8454..9314    +  CDS            AmpR: β-lactamase; bla; confers resistance to ampicillin, carbenicillin, and related antibiotics
   9485..10073   +  rep_origin     ori: high-copy-number ColE1/pMB1/pBR322/pUC origin of replication
  10256..10348   +  CDS            lacI (fragment): lac repressor; lacI; The lac repressor binds to the lac operator to inhibit transcription in E. coli. This inhibition can be relieved by adding lactose or isopropyl-β-D-thiogalactopyranoside (IPTG).
  10361..10382   +  protein_bind   CAP binding site: CAP binding activates transcription in the presence of cAMP. E. coli catabolite activator protein
  10397..10427   +  promoter       lac promoter: promoter for the E. coli lac operon
  10435..10451   +  protein_bind   lac operator: The lac repressor binds to the lac operator to inhibit transcription in E. coli. This inhibition can be relieved by adding lactose or isopropyl-β-D-thiogalactopyranoside (IPTG). lac repressor encoded by lacI
  10496..10514   +  promoter       T3 promoter: promoter for bacteriophage T3 RNA polymerase
