[The description below was written by a language model from this plasmid's Addgene catalogue record and pLannotate feature annotations shown in this document.]
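Description:
TFORF0199 is a lentiviral mammalian expression plasmid built on the pLX_TRC317 backbone that carries the human RFX2 transcription factor open reading frame together with a unique 24-bp barcode. It belongs to a barcoded transcription factor ORF collection designed for pooled overexpression screens, where the barcode lets each factor be identified without sequencing the whole ORF. In bacteria the roughly 10.5 kb plasmid is maintained by a high-copy ColE1/pUC-type origin and selected through the β-lactamase (AmpR) gene. An f1 origin and remnants of a lac/lacZα cloning region flanked by T3 and T7 promoters are also present in the backbone. The depositor notes that the plasmid can recombine, as is common for LTR-containing vectors.

The viral cassette has a third-generation layout. An RSV promoter drives a truncated HIV-1 5' LTR, followed by the Ψ packaging signal with a gag fragment, the Rev response element for Rev-dependent export of genomic RNA, and a cPPT/CTS element. It ends in a self-inactivating ΔU3 3' LTR with a downstream SV40 polyadenylation signal. Within the transfer region, an SV40 promoter/origin segment precedes the puromycin N-acetyltransferase gene, which allows selection of transduced cells. The EF-1α promoter then drives constitutive expression of RFX2, an X-box-binding factor annotated as a regulator of spermatogenesis and cilium-related genes. A WPRE downstream of the ORF enhances transcript stability and expression. The barcode is not annotated in the feature table. It may lie in the short interval between the ORF and the WPRE, where a small U6 promoter fragment is detected, but the record does not state this. No epitope tag is annotated.
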