Addgene plasmid #141551: TFORF0199
Purpose: Lentiviral vector for overexpressing the RFX2 transcription factor ORF with a unique 24-bp barcode. Barcodes facilitate identification of transcription factors in pooled screens.
Depositing lab: Feng Zhang. Depositing organization: Broad Institute. Publication: A transcription factor atlas of directed differentiation. Joung J, Ma S, Tay T, Geiger-Schuller KR, Kirchgatterer PC, Verdine VK, Guo B, Arias-Garcia MA, Allen WE, Singh A, Kuksenko O, Abudayyeh OO, Gootenberg JS, Fu Z, Macrae RK, Buenrostro JD, Regev A, Zhang F. Cell. 2023 Jan 5;186(1):209-229.e26. doi: 10.1016/j.cell.2022.11.026. PubMed 36608654.
Backbone
  Vector backbone: pLX_TRC317
  Backbone manufacturer: Broad Institute Genetic Perturbation Platform
  Backbone size w/o insert (bp): 8264
  Vector type: Mammalian Expression, Lentiviral
  Selectable markers: Puromycin
Growth in bacteria
  Bacterial resistance: Ampicillin, 100 μg/mL
  Growth temperature: 37°C
  Growth strain: NEB Stable
  Copy number: High Copy
Gene/Insert
  Gene/Insert name: RFX2
  Species: H. sapiens (human)
  Insert size (bp): 2273
  Entrez Gene: RFX2
  Promoter: EF1a
  Cloning method: Unknown
  Sequencing primers: 5′ GGGTGGAGACTGAAGTTAGGCCAG; 3′ CACATAGCGTAAAAGGAGCAACATAG
Terms and licenses: Academic/Nonprofit Terms; Industry Terms: Not Available to Industry
Depositor comments: NM_000635,XM_011528171,ENST00000303657,ENST00000359161 . The transcription factor ORF portion of this plasmid was synthesized by Genewiz. Please test multiple small colonies in case of plasmid recombination. To make this collection available in a timely manner, a portion of this collection was not fully sequenced by Addgene. If an Addgene verified full plasmid sequence is not available, please contact us prior to placing an order to request the full sequence.
How to cite: TFORF0199 was a gift from Feng Zhang (Addgene plasmid # 141551 ; http://n2t.net/addgene:141551 ; RRID:Addgene_141551)
