>Addgene plasmid #141551 | TFORF0199 | depositor partial sequence | sequence record 276790 | Insert
ACCGCCACCATGCAGAATTCCGAGGGTGGAGCGGATTCGCCAGCGTCCGTGGCTCTGCGTCCCTCGGCGG
CAGCCCCGCCTGTGCCAGCCTCCCCGCAGAGGGTGTTGGTCCAGGCAGCCAGCTCCAATCCCAAAGGGGC
CCAGATGCAGCCGATCTCCCTCCCCAGAGTTCAGCAGGTACCCCAGCAGGTGCAGCCGGTGCAGCACGTG
TATCCTGCCCAGGTGCAGTACGTGGAAGGGGGAGACGCCGTCTACACCAATGGAGCCATACGAACAGCCT
ACACCTACAACCCCGAGCCTCAGATGTACGCCCCCAGCAGCACGGCTTCTTACTTCGAGGCCCCAGGCGG
TGCCCAGGTGACCGTGGCAGCCTCGTCCCCGCCAGCGGTCCCCTCCCACAGCATGGTGGGCATCACCATG
GATGTCGGGGGGAGCCCCATCGTCTCCAGCGCGGGAGCCTATCTCATCCACGGGGGGATGGACAGCACCA
GACACTCCCTGGCCCACACCTCCCGCTCATCGCCCGCCACGCTTGAAATGGCGATTGAAAACCTCCAAAA
AAGCGAAGGAATCACATCACACAAAAGCGGTTTACTCAACAGCCATCTCCAGTGGCTGTTGGATAATTAT
GAAACAGCGGAAGGTGTGAGTCTCCCCAGAAGTTCTCTTTACAACCACTACCTTCGGCACTGCCAGGAGC
ACAAGCTAGACCCAGTGAACGCCGCCTCCTTCGGGAAACTGATCCGTTCTGTGTTTATGGGGCTGAGAAC
GCGGCGGCTGGGCACCAGGGGCAACTCGAAGTACCATTACTATGGGATTCGTCTGAAGCCGGACTCACCA
CTGAACCGGCTGCAGGAGGACACGCAGTACATGGCCATGCGGCAGCAGCCCATGCACCAGAAGCCCAGGT
ACCGGCCAGCCCAGAAGACGGACAGCCTCGGGGACAGCGGCTCCCACAGCGGCCTGCACAGCACTCCGGA
ACAGACCATGGCCGTGCAGAGCCAGCACCACCAGCAGTACATAGATGTCTCCCACGTCTTCCCCGAGTTC
CCAGCGCCCGACCTGGGCAGCTTCCTGCTGCAGGACGGCGTCACACTGCACGACGTCAAGGCCCTGCAGC
TGGTGTACAGACGGCACTGCGAGGCAACTGTAGATGTGGTGATGAACCTCCAGTTCCACTACATCGAGAA
GCTGTGGCTCTCCTTCTGGAACTCTAAGGCCTCCTCCAGCGACGGCCCCACCTCTCTTCCTGCCAGTGAC
GAAGACCCCGAGGGCGCCGTCCTGCCCAAGGACAAGCTTATCTCCCTGTGTCAGTGCGACCCCATCCTCA
GGTGGATGAGGAGCTGCGACCACATCCTCTACCAGGCGCTGGTGGAGATTCTCATCCCCGACGTGCTGAG
GCCGGTCCCCAGTACCTTGACACAGGCCATCCGTAACTTTGCCAAGAGCTTGGAAGGCTGGTTGACAAAT
GCCATGAGTGACTTCCCACAACAGGTCATCCAGACCAAGGTGGGCGTCGTCAGTGCCTTCGCCCAGACGC
TGCGGCGCTACACGTCCCTCAACCACCTGGCGCAGGCGGCCCGGGCGGTGCTGCAGAACACGTCCCAGAT
CAACCAGATGCTCAGCGACCTCAACCGCGTGGACTTTGCCAACGTGCAGGAGCAGGCCTCGTGGGTGTGC
CAGTGCGAGGAGAGTGTGGTGCAGCGGCTGGAGCAGGATTTCAAGCTGACCCTGCAGCAGCAGAGCTCCC
TGGACCAGTGGGCCAGCTGGCTGGACAGTGTGGTCACCCAGGTCCTGAAGCAGCATGCCGGCAGCCCCAG
CTTCCCCAAGGCCGCCCGGCAGTTCTTGCTGAAATGGTCCTTTTACAGCTCCATGGTGATCCGGGACCTG
ACCCTGCGCAGCGCTGCCAGCTTCGGCTCCTTCCACCTCATCCGCCTGCTCTACGACGAGTACATGTTCT
ACCTGGTGGAGCACCGCGTCGCGGAGGCCACCGGAGAGACGCCGATCGCTGTGATGGGAGAGTTCAACGA
TCTCGCCTCTCTGTCGCTGACGCTGCTCGACAAAGATGACATGGGCGATGAGCAGCGTGGCAGCGAGGCG
GGCCCAGACGCCCGCAGCCTGGGTGAGCCCCTGGTAAAGCGGGAGCGCAGTGACCCCAACCACTCCCTGC
AGGGCATCTAGTAATGAACTAGTCCGTAACTTGAAAGTATTTCGATTTCTTGGCTTTATATATCTTGTGG
AAAGGACGATGTCAGCAATCACAGCAGGCCATG
