>Addgene plasmid #141551 | TFORF0199 | depositor partial sequence | sequence record 276791 | Barcode
TGTCAGCAATCACAGCAGGCCATG
