>Addgene plasmid #141551 | TFORF0199 | addgene partial sequence | sequence record 319910 | WPRE-R 5'-CATAGCGTAAAAGGAGCAACA-3'
TTGTAATCCAGAGGTTGATTGTCGACTTAACGCGTCATGGCCTGCTGTGATTGCTGACATCGTCCTTTCC
ACAAGATATATAAAGCCAAGAAATCGAAATACTTTCAAGTTACGGACTAGTTCATTACTAGATGCCCTGC
AGGGAGTGGTTGGGGTCACTGCGCTCCCGCTTTACCAGGGGCTCACCCAGGCTGCGGGCGTCTGGGCCCG
CCTCGCTGCCACGCTGCTCATCGCCCATGTCATCTTTGTCGAGCAGCGTCAGCGACAGAGAGGCGAGATC
GTTGAACTCTCCCATCACAGCGATCGGCGTCTCTCCGGTGGCCTCCGCGACGCGGTGCTCCACCAGGTAG
AACATGTACTCGTCGTAGAGCAGGCGGATGAGGTGGAAGGAGCCGAAGCTGGCAGCGCTGCGCAGGGTCA
GGTCCCGGATCACCATGGAGCTGTAAAAGGACCATTTCAGCAAGAACTGCCGGGCGGCCTTGGGGAAGCT
GGGGCTGCCGGCATGCTGCTTCAGGACCTGGGTGACCACACTGTCCAGCCAGCTGGCCCACTGGTCCAGG
GAGCTCTGCTGCTGCAGGGTCAGCTTGAAATCCTGCTCCAGCCGCTGCACCACACTCTCCTCGCACTGGC
ACACCC
